>Addgene plasmid #59690 | pGEM-T Dmel Or94a | addgene partial sequence | sequence record 97065 | M13pUC-Fwd 5'-CCCAGTCACGACGTTGTAAAACG-3'
TGTAATACGACTCACTATAGGGCGAATTGGGCCCGACGTCGCATGCTCCCGGCCGCCATGGCCGCGGGAT
TATGGATAAACACAAGGATCGCATTGAATCCATGCGCCTAATTCTTCAGGTCATGCAACTATTTGGCCTC
TGGCCGTGGTCCTTGAAATCGGAAGAGGAGTGGACTTTCACCGGTTTTGTAAAGCGCAACTATCGCTTCC
TGCTCCATCTGCCCATTACCTTCACCTTTATTGGACTCATGTGGCTGGAGGCCTTCATCTCGAGCAATCT
GGAGCAGGCTGGCCAGGTTCTGTACATGTCCATCACCGAGATGGCTTTGGTGGTGAAAATCCTGAGCATT
TGGCACTATCGCACCGAAGCTTGGCGGCTGATGTACGAACTCCAACATGCTCCGGACTACCAACTCCACA
ACCAGGAGGAGGTAGACTTTTGGCGCCGGGAGCAACGATTCTTCAAGTGGTTCTTCTACATCTACATTCT
GATTAGCTTGGGCGTGGTATATAGTGGCTGCACTGGAGTACTTTTTCTGGAGGGCTACGAACTGCCCTTT
GCCTACTACGTGCCCTTCGAATGGCAGAACGAGAGAAGGTACTGGTTCGCCTATGGTTACGATATGGCGG
GCATGACGCTGACCTGCATCTCAAACATTACCCTGGACACCCTGGGTTGCTATTTCCTGTTCCATATCTC
TCTTTTGTACCGACTGCTTGGTCTGCGATTGAGGGAAACGAAGAATATGAAGAATGATACCATTTTTGGC
CAGCAGTTGCGTGCCATCTTCATTATGCATCAGAGGATTAGAAGGTATAGTATCTCTCGCAAATACATTC
CTTCTCTTGCTTATATATTGTTCTATTTTACAGCCTAACCCTGACCTGCCAGAGAATCGTATCTCCCTAT
ATCCTATCTCAGATCATTTTGAGTGCCCTGATCATCTGCTTTAGTGGATACCGCTTGCAGCATGTGGGAA
TTCGCGATAATCCCGGCCAGTTTATATCCATGT
