>Addgene plasmid #59690 | pGEM-T Dmel Or94a | addgene partial sequence | sequence record 97067 | M13pUC-Rev 5'-AGCGGATAACAATTTCACACAGG-3'
TGACCATGATTACGCCAAGCTATTTAGGTGACACTATAGAATACTCAAGCTATGCATCCAACGCGTTGGG
AGCTCTCCCATATGGTCGACCTGCAGGCGGCCGCACTAGTGATTATTCGATACATTTAGTAATAAAGCCA
AGAAACTGTAGGCGTTGTTGATGGTCTTAACAAAAATTGGTAGTCCCACGGCGAAGAAGTTGCCAGCCCG
GATGGTCACCGGTTTCTTCAGGTGCTCCATGTAGGCATTGAGTAACTTTCGAATCGGTGGCCGACATTCC
AGCCAATTGGTATGGTAAACCTCGTTGGTCAGCTGATTGGCATACACGGTTATCTCGTTTCCATAGTAGC
AGGGCAAGTAAATCTGCAGGATCATCACACTGACAAACTGCAACATGGATATAAACTGGCCGGGATTATC
GCGAATTCCCACATGCTGCAAGCGGTATCCACTAAAGCAGATGATCAGGGCACTCAAAATGATCTGAGAT
AGGATATAGGGAGATACGATTCTCTGGCAGGTCAGGGTTAGGCTGTAAAATAGAACAATATATAAGCAAG
AGAAGGAATGTATTTGCGAGAGATACTATACCTTCTAATCCTCTGATGCATAATGAAGATGGCACGCAAC
TGCTGGCCAAAAATGGTATCATTCTTCATATTCTTCGTTTCCCTCAATCGCAGACCAAGCAGTCGGTACA
AAAGAGAGATATGGAACAGGAAATAGCAACCCAGGGTGTCCAGGGTAATGTTTGAGATGCAGGTCAGCGT
CATGCCCGCCATATCGTAACCATAGGCGAACCAGTACCTTCTCTCGTTCTGCCATTCGAAGGGCACGTAG
TAGGCAAAGGGCAGTTCGTAGCCCTCCAGAAAAAGTACTCCAGTGCAGCCACTATATACCACGCCCAAGC
TAATCAGAATGTAGATGTAGAAGAACCACTTGAAGAATCGTTGCTCCCGGCGCCAAAAGTCTACCTCCTC
CTGGTTGTGGAGTTGGTAGTCCGGAGCATGTTGGAGTTCGTACATCAGCCGCCAAGCTTCGGTGCGATAG
TGCCAAA
