[The description below was written by a language model from this plasmid's Addgene catalogue record.]
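Description:
pGEM-T Dmel Or94a is a small, high-copy bacterial cloning plasmid built on the Promega pGEM-T backbone (about 3 kb), carrying a roughly 1.1 kb fragment of the Drosophila melanogaster odorant receptor gene Or94a (also known as CG17241, 94D.1 or DOR108). It is propagated in standard E. coli cloning strains under ampicillin selection. Although catalogued as a bacterial expression vector, it is better understood as a cloning and template plasmid. pGEM-T is a T-overhang vector designed to accept PCR products, though the cloning method for this insert is recorded as unknown. The depositor notes that the insert was derived from genomic DNA rather than cDNA, so it may include intronic sequence. The record does not say which part of the locus is covered or how the insert is oriented.

The stated purpose is to serve as a probe for Or94a expression. In the pGEM-T family, the cloning site is generally flanked by opposing T7 and SP6 phage RNA polymerase promoters, so labelled sense or antisense riboprobes can be transcribed in vitro from the linearised plasmid. These promoters are not itemised in the record, and no feature table is provided. The M13 forward and reverse sequencing primer sites listed for the construct bracket the insert and can be used to verify its identity and orientation. Probes of this kind are typically used for RNA in situ hybridisation, consistent with the associated work mapping the spatial distribution of olfactory receptor transcripts in the fly antenna. The plasmid contains no elements for expression in fly or other eukaryotic cells, and no tags or reporters are recorded.
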