Addgene plasmid #59690: pGEM-T Dmel Or94a
Purpose: Probe for Drosophila melanogaster Or94a expression
Depositing lab: Richard Axel & Leslie Vosshall. Depositing organization: Columbia University. Publication: A spatial map of olfactory receptor expression in the Drosophila antenna. Vosshall LB, Amrein H, Morozov PS, Rzhetsky A, Axel R. Cell. 1999 Mar 5;96(5):725-36. 10.1016/S0092-8674(00)80582-6 PubMed 10089887.
Backbone
  Vector backbone: pGEM-T
  Backbone manufacturer: Promega
  Backbone size w/o insert (bp): 3000
  Vector type: Bacterial Expression
Growth in bacteria
  Bacterial resistance: Ampicillin, 100 μg/mL
  Growth temperature: 37°C
  Growth strain: DH5alpha
  Copy number: High Copy
Gene/Insert
  Gene/Insert name: Or94a
  Species: D. melanogaster (fly)
  Insert size (bp): 1100
  Entrez Gene: Or94a (a.k.a. Dmel_CG17241, 94D.1, 94a, CG17241, DOR108, Dmel\CG17241)
  Cloning method: Unknown
  Sequencing primers: 5′ M13-F20; 3′ M13-Rev
Terms and licenses: Academic/Nonprofit Terms; Industry Terms: Not Available to Industry
Depositor comments: source: Genomic DNA
How to cite: pGEM-T Dmel Or94a was a gift from Richard Axel & Leslie Vosshall (Addgene plasmid # 59690 ; http://n2t.net/addgene:59690 ; RRID:Addgene_59690)
